Addgene plasmid #62950: VARP GFP-pLXIN
Purpose: full length human VARP with C-terminal EGFP tag cloned into pLXIN
Depositing lab: Paul Luzio. Depositing organization: University of Cambridge. Publication: VARP is recruited on to endosomes by direct interaction with retromer, where together they function in export to the cell surface. Hesketh GG, Perez-Dorado I, Jackson LP, Wartosch L, Schafer IB, Gray SR, McCoy AJ, Zeldin OB, Garman EF, Harbour ME, Evans PR, Seaman MN, Luzio JP, Owen DJ. Dev Cell. 2014 Jun 9;29(5):591-606. doi: 10.1016/j.devcel.2014.04.010. Epub 2014 May 22. PubMed 24856514.
Backbone
  Vector backbone: pLXIN
  Backbone manufacturer: Clontech
  Backbone size w/o insert (bp): 6100
  Vector type: Mammalian Expression, Retroviral
  Selectable markers: Neomycin (select with G418)
Growth in bacteria
  Bacterial resistance: Ampicillin, 100 μg/mL
  Growth temperature: 37°C
  Growth strain: DH5alpha
  Copy number: Unknown
Gene/Insert
  Gene/Insert name: VARP (alt name: ankyrin repeat domain 27 (VPS9 domain))
  Species: H. sapiens (human)
  Insert size (bp): 3902
  Mutation: silent mutations of amino acids 422-428 to produce construct resistant to siRNA oligoVARP­1
  GenBank ID: NM_032139.2
  Entrez Gene: ANKRD27 (a.k.a. PP12899, VARP)
  Promoter: LTR
  Tag / fusion protein: EGFP (C terminal on insert)
  Cloning method: Restriction Enzyme; 5′ cloning site XhoI (not destroyed); 3′ cloning site NotI (not destroyed)
  Sequencing primers: 5′ 5’ GTACACCCTAAGCCTCCGCC 3’; 3′ 5’ CCCTCACATTGCCAAAAGAC 3’
Terms and licenses: Academic/Nonprofit Terms; Industry Terms: Not Available to Industry
Depositor comments: DNA sequences of amino acids 422-428: WT CATGATAAAGATACCGTCCAA Mutant CACGACAAGGACACTGTACAG siRNA oligo is Dharmacon On-Target Plus oligonucleotide ANKRD27 siRNA. Catalogue number was as follows: (J‐014788­09). In Hesketh et al. (2014) Dev Cell. 29: 591-606 it is called VARP­1
How to cite: VARP GFP-pLXIN was a gift from Paul Luzio (Addgene plasmid # 62950 ; http://n2t.net/addgene:62950 ; RRID:Addgene_62950)
