[The description below was written by a language model from this plasmid's Addgene catalogue record.]
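Description:
VARP GFP-pLXIN is a retroviral mammalian expression plasmid built on the commercial pLXIN backbone (about 6.1 kb without insert). It is propagated in E. coli under ampicillin selection, and transduced or transfected mammalian cells are selected with G418 through the vector's neomycin resistance marker. In the standard pLXIN design, the gene of interest and the neomycin resistance gene are expressed from a single bicistronic transcript driven by the 5′ viral LTR, with an IRES between them. Drug resistance is therefore closely coupled to insert expression. The record itself states only the LTR promoter and the neomycin marker, and no feature table is supplied to confirm the other backbone elements. As a retroviral vector, it is meant to be introduced into a packaging cell line to produce replication-incompetent virus for stable integration into target cells.

The insert of roughly 3.9 kb is full-length human VARP (ANKRD27, an ankyrin repeat and VPS9 domain protein), fused at its C terminus to EGFP and cloned between XhoI and NotI sites, both of which were retained. The coding sequence carries silent nucleotide changes across the codons for amino acids 422–428. These leave the protein sequence unchanged but make the transcript resistant to a specific commercial ANKRD27 siRNA. The construct is thus suited to knockdown-and-rescue experiments, in which endogenous VARP is depleted while the fluorescent, siRNA-resistant version is stably expressed. The EGFP tag also allows VARP to be localised in live or fixed cells. The associated publication addresses VARP recruitment to endosomes through retromer binding and its role in export to the cell surface.
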