>Addgene plasmid #62950 | VARP GFP-pLXIN | depositor partial sequence | sequence record 103962 | VARP_EGFP
CTCGAGCC
[369 nt withheld, positions 9-377]
GAAGAGCCTTTGGCACCCTCAGATCCCTTTTCCCTGAAAACCATTGAAGATGTGAGAGAGTTCTTGGGAA
GACACTCCGAGCGATTTGACAGGAACATCGCCTCTTTCCATCGAACATTCCGAGAATGCGAGAGAAAGAG
CCTCCGTCACCACATAGACTCAGCGAATGCTCTCTACACCAAATGCCTCCAGCAGCTTCTGAGGGACTCT
CACCTGAAAATGCTCGCCAAGCAGGAGGCCCAGATGAACCTGATGAAGCAGGCAGTGGAGATATACGTCC
ATCATGAAATTTACAACCTGATCTTTAAATACGTGGGGACCATGGAGGCAAGTGAGGATGCGGCCTTTAA
CAAAATCACAAGAAGCCTTCAAGATCTTCAGCAGAAAGATATTGGTGTGAAACCGGAGTTCAGCTTTAAC
ATACCTCGTGCCAAAAGAGAGCTGGCTCAGCTGAACAAATGCACCTCCCCACAGCAGAAGCTTGTCTGCT
TGCGAAAAGTGGTGCAGCTCATTACACAGTCTCCAAGCCAGAGAGTGAACCTGGAGACCATGTGTGCTGA
TGATCTGCTATCAGTCCTGTTATACTTGCTTGTGAAAACGGAGATCCCTAATTGGATGGCAAATTTGAGT
TACATCAAAAACTTCAGGTTTAGCAGCTTGGCAAAGGATGAACTGGGATACTGCCTGACCTCATTCGAAG
CTGCCATTGAATATATTCGGCAAGGAAGCCTCTCTGCTAAACCCCCTGAGTCTGAGGGATTTGGAGACAG
GCTGTTCCTTAAGCAGAGAATGAGCTTACTCTCTCAGATGACTTCGTCTCCCACCGACTGCCTGTTTAAG
CACATTGCATCAGGTAACCAGAAAGAAGTGGAGAGACTTCTGAGCCAAGAGGACCACGACAAGGACACTG
TACAGAAGATGTGTCACCCTCTCTGCTTCTGCGATGACTGTGAGAAACTCGTCTCTGGGAGGTTGAATGA
TCCCTCAGTTGTCACTCCATTCTCCAGAGACGACAGGGGGCACACCCCTCTCCATGTGGCTGCTGTCTGT
GGGCAGGCATCCCTCATCGACCTCCTGGTTTCCAAGGGCGCCATGGTAAATGCCACAGACTACCATGGAG
CCACTCCGCTCCACCTGGCCTGTCAGAAGGGCTACCAGAGCGTGACGCTGCTGCTGCTGCACTACAAGGC
CAGCGCGGAAGTGCAGGACAACAATGGGAATACGCCACTCCACCTGGCCTGCACCTACGGCCACGAGGAC
TGTGTGAAGGCTCTGGTTTACTACGACGTGGAGTCGTGCAGACTTGACATTGGCAATGAGAAAGGAGACA
CCCCTCTACACATTGCTGCCCGCTGGGGCTACCAAGGCGTCATAGAGACATTGCTGCAGAACGGAGCGTC
CACCGAGATCCAGAACAGACTGAAGGAGACGCCCCTCAAGTGTGCATTAAACTCAAAGATTCTGTCTGTA
ATGGAAGCCTATCACCTGTCCTTCGAGAGGAGGCAGAAGTCGTCCGAGGCCCCTGTGCAGTCCCCGCAGC
GCTCCGTGGACTCCATCAGCCAAGAGTCCTCCACTTCCAGCTTCTCCTCCATGTCAGCCAGCTCAAGGCA
GGAGGAGACCAAGAAGGACTACAGAGAGGTAGAAAAACTTTTGAGAGCAGTTGCTGATGGAGATCTAGAA
ATGGTGCGTTACCTGTTGGAATGGACAGAGGAGGACCTGGAGGATGCGGAGGACACTGTCAGTGCAGCGG
ACCCCGAATTCTGTCACCCGTTGTGCCAGTGCCCCAAGTGTGCCCCAGCTCAGAAGAGGCTGGCGAAGGT
TCCTGCCAGTGGGCTTGGTGTGAACGTGACCAGCCAGGACGGCTCCTCCCCGCTGCATGTCGCCGCCCTG
CACGGCCGGGCGGACCTCATCCCCCTCCTGCTGAAGCACGGGGCCAACGCAGGTGCCAGGAACGCAGACC
AAGCCGTCCCGCTCCACCTGGCCTGCCAGCAGGGCCACTTTCAGGTGGTGAAGTGTCTGTTAGATTCGAA
TGCAAAACCCAATAAGAAGGACCTCAGTGGAAACACGCCCCTCATTTACGCCTGCTCCGGTGGCCATCAC
GAGCTTGTGGCACTGCTGCTACAGCACGGGGCCTCCATTAACGCTTCTAACAATAAGGGCAACACAGCGC
TGCACGAGGCTGTGATTGAAAAGCACGTCTTCGTGGTAGAGCTGCTTCTGCTCCACGGAGCGTCAGTTCA
GGTGCTGAACAAGCGGCAGCGCACGGCTGTAGACTGTGCTGAACAGAATTCAAAAATAATGGAATTGCTT
CAGGTGGTACCAAGCTGTGTTGCTTCATTAGATGATGTGGCTGAAACTGACCGCAAGGAGTATGTCACTG
TTAAGATCAGGAAAAAATGGAACTCAAAACTGTATGATCTACCAGATGAGCCTTTTACAAGACAGTTTTA
CTTTGTCCACTCAGCTGGTCAGTTTAAGGGAAAGACTTCAAGGGAGATTATGGCAAGAGATAGAAGTGTC
CCTAATTTAACCGAAGGTTCTTTGCATGAGCCAGGGAGGCAAAGTGTCACACTGAGACAGAATAACCTGC
CAGCTCAGAGTGGATCTCATGCTGCTGAGAAAGGCAACAGCGACTGGCCAGAGAGGCCTGGACTGACACA
GACTGGCCCTGGACACAGACGGATGCTGCGGAGACACACGGTAGAGGATGCGGTCGTGTCCCAGGGCCCG
GAGGCTGCTGGCCCCCTCTCCACTCCCCAAGAGGTTAGTGCTTCCCGGTCCGGATCCATCGCCACCATGG
TGAGCAAGGGCGAGGAGCTGTTCACCGGGGTGGTGCCCATCCTGGTCGAGCTGGACGGCGACGTAAACGG
CCACAAGTTCAGCGTGTCCGGCGAGGGCGAGGGCGATGCCACCTACGGCAAGCTGACCCTGAAGTTCATC
TGCACCACCGGCAAGCTGCCCGTGCCCTGGCCCACCCTCGTGACCACCCTGACCTACGGCGTGCAGTGCT
TCAGCCGCTACCCCGACCACATGAAGCAGCACGACTTCTTCAAGTCCGCCATGCCCGAAGGCTACGTCCA
GGAGCGCACCATCTTCTTCAAGGACGACGGCAACTACAAGACCCGCGCCGAGGTGAAGTTCGAGGGCGAC
ACCCTGGTGAACCGCATCGAGCTGAAGGGCATCGACTTCAAGGAGGACGGCAACATCCTGGGGCACAAGC
TGGAGTACAACTACAACAGCCACAACGTCTATATCATGGCCGACAAGCAGAAGAACGGCATCAAGGTGAA
CTTCAAGATCCGCCACAACATCGAGGACGGCAGCGTGCAGCTCGCCGACCACTACCAGCAGAACACCCCC
ATCGGCGACGGCCCCGTGCTGCTGCCCGACAACCACTACCTGAGCACCCAGTCCGCCCTGAGCAAAGACC
CCAACGAGAAGCGCGATCACATGGTCCTGCTGGAGTTCGTGACCGCCGCCGGGATCACTCTCGGCATGGA
CGAGCTGTACAAGTAAAGCGGCCGC
