>Addgene plasmid #62950 | VARP GFP-pLXIN | addgene partial sequence | sequence record 107451 | pLXSN5 5'-CCCTTGAACCTCCTCGTTCGACC-3'
TCCTCCCTTTATCCAGCCCTCACTCCTTCTCTAGGCGCCGGAATTCGTTAACGTCGACCTCGAGCC
[369 nt withheld, positions 67-435]
GAAGAGCCTTTGGCACCCTCAGATCCCTTTTCCCTGAAAACCATTGAAGATGTGAGAGAGTTCTTGGGAA
GACACTCCGAGCGATTTGACAGGAACATCGCCTCTTTCCATCGAACATTCCGAGAATGCGAGAGAAAGAG
CCTCCGTCACCACATAGACTCAGCGAATGCTCTCTACACCAAATGCCTCCAGCAGCTTCTGAGGGACTCT
CACCTGAAAATGCTCGCCAAGCAGGAGGCCCAGATGAACCTGATGAAGCAGGCAGTGGAGATATACGTCC
ATCATGAAATTTACAACCTGATCTTTAAATACGTGGGGACCATGGAGGCAAGTGAGGATGCGGCCTTTAA
CAAAATCACAAGAAGCCTTCAAGATCTTCAGCAGAAAGATATTGGTGTGAAACCGGAGTTCAGCTTTAAC
ATACCTCGTGCCAAAAGAGAGCTGGCTCAGCTGAACAAATGCACCTCCCCACAGCAGAAGCTTGTCTGCT
TGCGAAAAGTGGTGCAGCTCATTACACAGTCTCCAAGCCAGAGAGTGAACCTGGAGACCATGTGTGCTGA
TGATCTGCTA
