>Addgene plasmid #62950 | VARP GFP-pLXIN | addgene partial sequence | sequence record 107452 | EGFP-N 5'-CGTCGCCGTCCAGCTCGACCAG-3'
CCGGTGAACAGCTCCTCGCCCTTGCTCACCATGGTGGCGATGGATCCGGACCGGGAAGCACTAACCTCTT
GGGGAGTGGAGAGGGGGCCAGCAGCCTCCGGGCCCTGGGACACGACCGCATCCTCTACCGTGTGTCTCCG
CAGCATCCGTCTGTGTCCAGGGCCAGTCTGTGTCAGTCCAGGCCTCTCTGGCCAGTCGCTGTTGCCTTTC
TCAGCAGCATGAGATCCACTCTGAGCTGGCAGGTTATTCTGTCTCAGTGTGACACTTTGCCTCCCTGGCT
CATGCAAAGAACCTTCGGTTAAATTAGGGACACTTCTATCTCTTGCCATAATCTCCCTTGAAGTCTTTCC
CTTAAACTGACCAGCTGAGTGGACAAAGTAAAACTGTCTTGTAAAAGGCTCATCTGGTAGATCATACAGT
TTTGAGTTCCATTTTTTCCTGATCTTAACAGTGACATACTCCTTGCGGTCAGTTTCAGCCACATCATCTA
ATGAAGCAACACAGCTTGGTACCACCTGAAGCAATTCCATTATTTTTGAATTCTGTTCAGCACAGTCTAC
AGCCGTGCGCTGCCGCTTGTTCAGCACCTGAACTGACGCTCCGTGGAGCAGAAGCAGCTCTACCACGAAG
ACGTGCTTTTCAATCACAGCCTCGTGCAGCGCTGTGTTGCCCTTATTGTTAGAAGCGTTAATGGAGGCCC
CGTGCTGTAGCAGCAGTGCCACAAGCTCGTGATGGCCACCGGAGCAGGCGTAAATGAGGGGCGTGTTTCC
ACTGAGGTCCTTCTTATTGGGTTTTGCATTCGAATCTAACAGACACTTCACCACCTGAAAGTGGCCCTGC
TGGCAGGCCAGGTGGAGCGGGACGGCTTGGTCTGCGTTCCTGGCACCTGCGTTGGCCCCGTGCTTCAGCA
GGAGGGGGATGAGGTCCGCCCGGCCGTGCAGGGCGGCGACATGCA
